>Addgene plasmid #183277 | CROP_C9_Puro_CSF1R | addgene full sequence | sequence record 362612 | Addgene NGS Result
TATGTTGTGTGGAATTGTGAGCGGATAACAATTTCACACAGGAAACAGCTATGACCATGATTACGCCAAG
CGCGCAATTAACCCTCACTAAAGGGAACAAAAGCTGGAGCTGCAAGCTTAATGTAGTCTTATGCAATACT
CTTGTAGTCTTGCAACATGGTAACGATGAGTTAGCAACATGCCTTACAAGGAGAGAAAAAGCACCGTGCA
TGCCGATTGGTGGAAGTAAGGTGGTACGATCGTGCCTTATTAGGAAGGCAACAGACGGGTCTGACATGGA
TTGGACGAACCACTGAATTGCCGCATTGCAGAGATATTGTATTTAAGTGCCTAGCTCGATACATAAACGG
GTCTCTCTGGTTAGACCAGATCTGAGCCTGGGAGCTCTCTGGCTAACTAGGGAACCCACTGCTTAAGCCT
CAATAAAGCTTGCCTTGAGTGCTTCAAGTAGTGTGTGCCCGTCTGTTGTGTGACTCTGGTAACTAGAGAT
CCCTCAGACCCTTTTAGTCAGTGTGGAAAATCTCTAGCAGTGGCGCCCGAACAGGGACTTGAAAGCGAAA
GGGAAACCAGAGGAGCTCTCTCGACGCAGGACTCGGCTTGCTGAAGCGCGCACGGCAAGAGGCGAGGGGC
GGCGACTGGTGAGTACGCCAAAAATTTTGACTAGCGGAGGCTAGAAGGAGAGAGATGGGTGCGAGAGCGT
CAGTATTAAGCGGGGGAGAATTAGATCGCGATGGGAAAAAATTCGGTTAAGGCCAGGGGGAAAGAAAAAA
TATAAATTAAAACATATAGTATGGGCAAGCAGGGAGCTAGAACGATTCGCAGTTAATCCTGGCCTGTTAG
AAACATCAGAAGGCTGTAGACAAATACTGGGACAGCTACAACCATCCCTTCAGACAGGATCAGAAGAACT
TAGATCATTATATAATACAGTAGCAACCCTCTATTGTGTGCATCAAAGGATAGAGATAAAAGACACCAAG
GAAGCTTTAGACAAGATAGAGGAAGAGCAAAACAAAAGTAAGACCACCGCACAGCAAGCGGCCGCTGATC
TTCAGACCTGGAGGAGGAGATATGAGGGACAATTGGAGAAGTGAATTATATAAATATAAAGTAGTAAAAA
TTGAACCATTAGGAGTAGCACCCACCAAGGCAAAGAGAAGAGTGGTGCAGAGAGAAAAAAGAGCAGTGGG
AATAGGAGCTTTGTTCCTTGGGTTCTTGGGAGCAGCAGGAAGCACTATGGGCGCAGCGTCAATGACGCTG
ACGGTACAGGCCAGACAATTATTGTCTGGTATAGTGCAGCAGCAGAACAATTTGCTGAGGGCTATTGAGG
CGCAACAGCATCTGTTGCAACTCACAGTCTGGGGCATCAAGCAGCTCCAGGCAAGAATCCTGGCTGTGGA
AAGATACCTAAAGGATCAACAGCTCCTGGGGATTTGGGGTTGCTCTGGAAAACTCATTTGCACCACTGCT
GTGCCTTGGAATGCTAGTTGGAGTAATAAATCTCTGGAACAGATTTGGAATCACACGACCTGGATGGAGT
GGGACAGAGAAATTAACAATTACACAAGCTTAATACACTCCTTAATTGAAGAATCGCAAAACCAGCAAGA
AAAGAATGAACAAGAATTATTGGAATTAGATAAATGGGCAAGTTTGTGGAATTGGTTTAACATAACAAAT
TGGCTGTGGTATATAAAATTATTCATAATGATAGTAGGAGGCTTGGTAGGTTTAAGAATAGTTTTTGCTG
TACTTTCTATAGTGAATAGAGTTAGGCAGGGATATTCACCATTATCGTTTCAGAATCTTGAGACAAATGG
CAGTATTCATCCACAATTTTAAAAGAAAAGGGGGGATTGGGGGGTACAGTGCAGGGGAAAGAATAGTAGA
CATAATAGCAACAGACATACAAACTAAAGAATTACAAAAACAAATTACAAAAATTCAAAATTTTCGGGTT
TATTACAGGGACAGCAGAGATCCACTTTGGCGCCGGCTCGAGGGGGCCCGGGTGCAAAGATGGATAAAGT
TTTAAACAGAGAGGAATCTTTGCAGCTAATGGACCTTCTAGGTCTTGAAAGGAGTGGGAATTGGCTCCGT
AGGTCTTGAAAGGAGTGGGAATTGGCTCCGGTGCCCGTCAGTGGGCAGAGCGCACATCGCCCACAGTCCC
CGAGAAGTTGGGGGGAGGGGTCGGCAATTGATCCGGTGCCTAGAGAAGGTGGCGCGGGGTAAACTGGGAA
AGTGATGTCGTGTACTGGCTCCGCCTTTTTCCCGAGGGTGGGGGAGAACCGTATATAAGTGCAGTAGTCG
CCGTGAACGTTCTTTTTCGCAACGGGTTTGCCGCCAGAACACAGGACCGGTTCTAGAGCGCTGCCACCAT
GGACAAGAAGTACAGCATCGGCCTGGACATCGGCACCAACTCTGTGGGCTGGGCCGTGATCACCGACGAG
TACAAGGTGCCCAGCAAGAAATTCAAGGTGCTGGGCAACACCGACCGGCACAGCATCAAGAAGAACCTGA
TCGGAGCCCTGCTGTTCGACAGCGGCGAAACAGCCGAGGCCACCCGGCTGAAGAGAACCGCCAGAAGAAG
ATACACCAGACGGAAGAACCGGATCTGCTATCTGCAAGAGATCTTCAGCAACGAGATGGCCAAGGTGGAC
GACAGCTTCTTCCACAGACTGGAAGAGTCCTTCCTGGTGGAAGAGGATAAGAAGCACGAGCGGCACCCCA
TCTTCGGCAACATCGTGGACGAGGTGGCCTACCACGAGAAGTACCCCACCATCTACCACCTGAGAAAGAA
ACTGGTGGACAGCACCGACAAGGCCGACCTGCGGCTGATCTATCTGGCCCTGGCCCACATGATCAAGTTC
CGGGGCCACTTCCTGATCGAGGGCGACCTGAACCCCGACAACAGCGACGTGGACAAGCTGTTCATCCAGC
TGGTGCAGACCTACAACCAGCTGTTCGAGGAAAACCCCATCAACGCCAGCGGCGTGGACGCCAAGGCCAT
CCTGTCTGCCAGACTGAGCAAGAGCAGACGGCTGGAAAATCTGATCGCCCAGCTGCCCGGCGAGAAGAAG
AATGGCCTGTTCGGAAACCTGATTGCCCTGAGCCTGGGCCTGACCCCCAACTTCAAGAGCAACTTCGACC
TGGCCGAGGATGCCAAACTGCAGCTGAGCAAGGACACCTACGACGACGACCTGGACAACCTGCTGGCCCA
GATCGGCGACCAGTACGCCGACCTGTTTCTGGCCGCCAAGAACCTGTCCGACGCCATCCTGCTGAGCGAC
ATCCTGAGAGTGAACACCGAGATCACCAAGGCCCCCCTGAGCGCCTCTATGATCAAGAGATACGACGAGC
ACCACCAGGACCTGACCCTGCTGAAAGCTCTCGTGCGGCAGCAGCTGCCTGAGAAGTACAAAGAGATTTT
CTTCGACCAGAGCAAGAACGGCTACGCCGGCTACATTGACGGCGGAGCCAGCCAGGAAGAGTTCTACAAG
TTCATCAAGCCCATCCTGGAAAAGATGGACGGCACCGAGGAACTGCTCGTGAAGCTGAACAGAGAGGACC
TGCTGCGGAAGCAGCGGACCTTCGACAACGGCAGCATCCCCCACCAGATCCACCTGGGAGAGCTGCACGC
CATTCTGCGGCGGCAGGAAGATTTTTACCCATTCCTGAAGGACAACCGGGAAAAGATCGAGAAGATCCTG
ACCTTCCGCATCCCCTACTACGTGGGCCCTCTGGCCAGGGGAAACAGCAGATTCGCCTGGATGACCAGAA
AGAGCGAGGAAACCATCACCCCCTGGAACTTCGAGGAAGTGGTGGACAAGGGCGCTTCCGCCCAGAGCTT
CATCGAGCGGATGACCAACTTCGATAAGAACCTGCCCAACGAGAAGGTGCTGCCCAAGCACAGCCTGCTG
TACGAGTACTTCACCGTGTATAACGAGCTGACCAAAGTGAAATACGTGACCGAGGGAATGAGAAAGCCCG
CCTTCCTGAGCGGCGAGCAGAAAAAGGCCATCGTGGACCTGCTGTTCAAGACCAACCGGAAAGTGACCGT
GAAGCAGCTGAAAGAGGACTACTTCAAGAAAATCGAGTGCTTCGACTCCGTGGAAATCTCCGGCGTGGAA
GATCGGTTCAACGCCTCCCTGGGCACATACCACGATCTGCTGAAAATTATCAAGGACAAGGACTTCCTGG
ACAATGAGGAAAACGAGGACATTCTGGAAGATATCGTGCTGACCCTGACACTGTTTGAGGACAGAGAGAT
GATCGAGGAACGGCTGAAAACCTATGCCCACCTGTTCGACGACAAAGTGATGAAGCAGCTGAAGCGGCGG
AGATACACCGGCTGGGGCAGGCTGAGCCGGAAGCTGATCAACGGCATCCGGGACAAGCAGTCCGGCAAGA
CAATCCTGGATTTCCTGAAGTCCGACGGCTTCGCCAACAGAAACTTCATGCAGCTGATCCACGACGACAG
CCTGACCTTTAAAGAGGACATCCAGAAAGCCCAGGTGTCCGGCCAGGGCGATAGCCTGCACGAGCACATT
GCCAATCTGGCCGGCAGCCCCGCCATTAAGAAGGGCATCCTGCAGACAGTGAAGGTGGTGGACGAGCTCG
TGAAAGTGATGGGCCGGCACAAGCCCGAGAACATCGTGATCGAAATGGCCAGAGAGAACCAGACCACCCA
GAAGGGACAGAAGAACAGCCGCGAGAGAATGAAGCGGATCGAAGAGGGCATCAAAGAGCTGGGCAGCCAG
ATCCTGAAAGAACACCCCGTGGAAAACACCCAGCTGCAGAACGAGAAGCTGTACCTGTACTACCTGCAGA
ATGGGCGGGATATGTACGTGGACCAGGAACTGGACATCAACCGGCTGTCCGACTACGATGTGGACCATAT
CGTGCCTCAGAGCTTTCTGAAGGACGACTCCATCGACAACAAGGTGCTGACCAGAAGCGACAAGAACCGG
GGCAAGAGCGACAACGTGCCCTCCGAAGAGGTCGTGAAGAAGATGAAGAACTACTGGCGGCAGCTGCTGA
ACGCCAAGCTGATTACCCAGAGAAAGTTCGACAATCTGACCAAGGCCGAGAGAGGCGGCCTGAGCGAACT
GGATAAGGCCGGCTTCATCAAGAGACAGCTGGTGGAAACCCGGCAGATCACAAAGCACGTGGCACAGATC
CTGGACTCCCGGATGAACACTAAGTACGACGAGAATGACAAGCTGATCCGGGAAGTGAAAGTGATCACCC
TGAAGTCCAAGCTGGTGTCCGATTTCCGGAAGGATTTCCAGTTTTACAAAGTGCGCGAGATCAACAACTA
CCACCACGCCCACGACGCCTACCTGAACGCCGTCGTGGGAACCGCCCTGATCAAAAAGTACCCTAAGCTG
GAAAGCGAGTTCGTGTACGGCGACTACAAGGTGTACGACGTGCGGAAGATGATCGCCAAGAGCGAGCAGG
AAATCGGCAAGGCTACCGCCAAGTACTTCTTCTACAGCAACATCATGAACTTTTTCAAGACCGAGATTAC
CCTGGCCAACGGCGAGATCCGGAAGCGGCCTCTGATCGAGACAAACGGCGAAACCGGGGAGATCGTGTGG
GATAAGGGCCGGGATTTTGCCACCGTGCGGAAAGTGCTGAGCATGCCCCAAGTGAATATCGTGAAAAAGA
CCGAGGTGCAGACAGGCGGCTTCAGCAAAGAGTCTATCCTGCCCAAGAGGAACAGCGATAAGCTGATCGC
CAGAAAGAAGGACTGGGACCCTAAGAAGTACGGCGGCTTCGACAGCCCCACCGTGGCCTATTCTGTGCTG
GTGGTGGCCAAAGTGGAAAAGGGCAAGTCCAAGAAACTGAAGAGTGTGAAAGAGCTGCTGGGGATCACCA
TCATGGAAAGAAGCAGCTTCGAGAAGAATCCCATCGACTTTCTGGAAGCCAAGGGCTACAAAGAAGTGAA
AAAGGACCTGATCATCAAGCTGCCTAAGTACTCCCTGTTCGAGCTGGAAAACGGCCGGAAGAGAATGCTG
GCCTCTGCCGGCGAACTGCAGAAGGGAAACGAACTGGCCCTGCCCTCCAAATATGTGAACTTCCTGTACC
TGGCCAGCCACTATGAGAAGCTGAAGGGCTCCCCCGAGGATAATGAGCAGAAACAGCTGTTTGTGGAACA
GCACAAGCACTACCTGGACGAGATCATCGAGCAGATCAGCGAGTTCTCCAAGAGAGTGATCCTGGCCGAC
GCTAATCTGGACAAAGTGCTGTCCGCCTACAACAAGCACCGGGATAAGCCCATCAGAGAGCAGGCCGAGA
ATATCATCCACCTGTTTACCCTGACCAATCTGGGAGCCCCTGCCGCCTTCAAGTACTTTGACACCACCAT
CGACCGGAAGAGGTACACCAGCACCAAAGAGGTGCTGGACGCCACCCTGATCCACCAGAGCATCACCGGC
CTGTACGAGACACGGATCGACCTGTCTCAGCTGGGAGGCGACAAGCGACCTGCCGCCACAAAGAAGGCTG
GACAGGCTAAGAAGAAGAAAGATTACAAAGACGATGACGATAAGGGATCCGGCGCAACAAACTTCTCTCT
GCTGAAACAAGCCGGAGATGTCGAAGAGAATCCTGGACCGATGACCGAGTACAAGCCCACGGTGCGCCTC
GCCACCCGCGACGACGTCCCCAGGGCCGTACGCACCCTCGCCGCCGCGTTCGCCGACTACCCCGCCACGC
GCCACACCGTCGATCCGGACCGCCACATCGAGCGGGTCACCGAGCTGCAAGAACTCTTCCTCACGCGCGT
CGGGCTCGACATCGGCAAGGTGTGGGTCGCGGACGACGGCGCCGCCGTGGCGGTCTGGACCACGCCGGAG
AGCGTCGAAGCGGGGGCGGTGTTCGCCGAGATCGGCCCGCGCATGGCCGAGTTGAGCGGTTCCCGGCTGG
CCGCGCAGCAACAGATGGAAGGCCTCCTGGCGCCGCACCGGCCCAAGGAGCCCGCGTGGTTCCTGGCCAC
CGTCGGAGTCTCGCCCGACCACCAGGGCAAGGGTCTGGGCAGCGCCGTCGTGCTCCCCGGAGTGGAGGCG
GCCGAGCGCGCCGGGGTGCCCGCCTTCCTGGAGACCTCCGCGCCCCGCAACCTCCCCTTCTACGAGCGGC
TCGGCTTCACCGTCACCGCCGACGTCGAGGTGCCCGAAGGACCGCGCACCTGGTGCATGACCCGCAAGCC
CGGTGCCTGAACGCGTTAAGTCGACAATCAACCTCTGGATTACAAAATTTGTGAAAGATTGACTGGTATT
CTTAACTATGTTGCTCCTTTTACGCTATGTGGATACGCTGCTTTAATGCCTTTGTATCATGCTATTGCTT
CCCGTATGGCTTTCATTTTCTCCTCCTTGTATAAATCCTGGTTGCTGTCTCTTTATGAGGAGTTGTGGCC
CGTTGTCAGGCAACGTGGCGTGGTGTGCACTGTGTTTGCTGACGCAACCCCCACTGGTTGGGGCATTGCC
ACCACCTGTCAGCTCCTTTCCGGGACTTTCGCTTTCCCCCTCCCTATTGCCACGGCGGAACTCATCGCCG
CCTGCCTTGCCCGCTGCTGGACAGGGGCTCGGCTGTTGGGCACTGACAATTCCGTGGTGTTGTCGGGGAA
ATCATCGTCCTTTCCTTGGCTGCTCGCCTGTGTTGCCACCTGGATTCTGCGCGGGACGTCCTTCTGCTAC
GTCCCTTCGGCCCTCAATCCAGCGGACCTTCCTTCCCGCGGCCTGCTGCCGGCTCTGCGGCCTCTTCCGC
GTCTTCGCCTTCGCCCTCAGACGAGTCGGATCTCCCTTTGGGCCGCCTCCCCGCGTCGACTTTAAGACCA
ATGACTTACAAGGCAGCTGTAGATCTTAGCCACTTTTTAAAAGAAAAGGGGGGACTGGAAGGGCTAATTC
ACTCCCAACGAAGACAAGATTTCACCATTATCGTTTCAGACCCACCTCCCAACCCCGAGGGGACCCAGAG
AGGGCCTATTTCCCATGATTCCTTCATATTTGCATATACGATACAAGGCTGTTAGAGAGATAATTAGAAT
TAATTTGACTGTAAACACAAAGATATTAGTACAAAATACGTGACGTAGAAAGTAATAATTTCTTGGGTAG
TTTGCAGTTTTAAAATTATGTTTTAAAATGGACTATCATATGCTTACCGTAACTTGAAAGTATTTCGATT
TCTTGGCTTTATATATCTTGTGGAAAGGACGAAACACCGGCATGGCTTCACCATCCACAGTTTTAGAGCT
AGAAATAGCAAGTTAAAATAAGGCTAGTCCGTTATCAACTTGAAAAAGTGGCACCGAGTCGGTGCTTTTT
TAAGCTTGGCGTAACTAGATCTTGAGACACTGCTTTTTGCTTGTACTGGGTCTCTCTGGTTAGACCAGAT
CTGAGCCTGGGAGCTCTCTGGCTAACTAGGGAACCCACTGCTTAAGCCTCAATAAAGCTTGCCTTGAGTG
CTTCAAGTAGTGTGTGCCCGTCTGTTGTGTGACTCTGGTAACTAGAGATCCCTCAGACCCTTTTAGTCAG
TGTGGAAAATCTCTAGCAGTACGTATAGTAGTTCATGTCATCTTATTATTCAGTATTTATAACTTGCAAA
GAAATGAATATCAGAGAGTGAGAGGAACTTGTTTATTGCAGCTTATAATGGTTACAAATAAAGCAATAGC
ATCACAAATTTCACAAATAAAGCATTTTTTTCACTGCATTCTAGTTGTGGTTTGTCCAAACTCATCAATG
TATCTTATCATGTCTGGCTCTAGCTATCCCGCCCCTAACTCCGCCCATCCCGCCCCTAACTCCGCCCAGT
TCCGCCCATTCTCCGCCCCATGGCTGACTAATTTTTTTTATTTATGCAGAGGCCGAGGCCGCCTCGGCCT
CTGAGCTATTCCAGAAGTAGTGAGGAGGCTTTTTTGGAGGCCTAGGGACGTACCCAATTCGCCCTATAGT
GAGTCGTATTACGCGCGCTCACTGGCCGTCGTTTTACAACGTCGTGACTGGGAAAACCCTGGCGTTACCC
AACTTAATCGCCTTGCAGCACATCCCCCTTTCGCCAGCTGGCGTAATAGCGAAGAGGCCCGCACCGATCG
CCCTTCCCAACAGTTGCGCAGCCTGAATGGCGAATGGG
[124 nt withheld, positions 9139-9262]
C
[91 nt withheld, positions 9264-9354]
A
[49 nt withheld, positions 9356-9404]
CCTTTGACGTTGGAGTCCACGTTCTTT
[37 nt withheld, positions 9432-9468]
ACCCTATCTCGGTCTATTCTTTTGATTTATAAGGGATTTTGCCGATTTCGGCCTATTGGTTAAAAAATGA
GCTGATTTAACAAAAATTTAACGCGAATTTTAACAAAATATTAACGCTTACAATTTAGGTGGCACTTTTC
GGGGAAATGTGCGCGGAACCCCTATTTGTTTATTTTTCTAAATACATTCAAATATGTATCCGCTCATGAG
ACAATAACCCTGATAAATGCTTCAATAATATTGAAAAAGGAAGAGTATGAGTATTCAACATTTCCGTGTC
GCCCTTATTCCCTTTTTTGCGGCATTTTGCCTTCCTGTTTTTGCTCACCCAGAAACGCTGGTGAAAGTAA
AAGATGCTGAAGATCAGTTGGGTGCACGAGTGGGTTACATCGAACTGGATCTCAACAGCGGTAAGATCCT
TGAGAGTTTTCGCCCCGAAGAACGTTTTCCAATGATGAGCACTTTTAAAGTTCTGCTATGTGGCGCGGTA
TTATCCCGTATTGACGCCGGGCAAGAGCAACTCGGTCGCCGCATACACTATTCTCAGAATGACTTGGTTG
AGTACTCACCAGTCACAGAAAAGCATCTTACGGATGGCATGACAGTAAGAGAATTATGCAGTGCTGCCAT
AACCATGAGTGATAACACTGCGGCCAACTTACTTCTGACAACGATCGGAGGACCGAAGGAGCTAACCGCT
TTTTTGCACAACATGGGGGATCATGTAACTCGCCTTGATCGTTGGGAACCGGAGCTGAATGAAGCCATAC
CAAACGACGAGCGTGACACCACGATGCCTGTAGCAATGGCAACAACGTTGCGCAAACTATTAACTGGCGA
ACTACTTACTCTAGCTTCCCGGCAACAATTAATAGACTGGATGGAGGCGGATAAAGTTGCAGGACCACTT
CTGCGCTCGGCCCTTCCGGCTGGCTGGTTTATTGCTGATAAATCTGGAGCCGGTGAGCGTGGGTCTCGCG
GTATCATTGCAGCACTGGGGCCAGATGGTAAGCCCTCCCGTATCGTAGTTATCTACACGACGGGGAGTCA
GGCAACTATGGATGAACGAAATAGACAGATCGCTGAGATAGGTGCCTCACTGATTAAGCATTGGTAACTG
TCAGACCAAGTTTACTCATATATACTTTAGATTGATTTAAAACTTCATTTTTAATTTAAAAGGATCTAGG
TGAAGATCCTTTTTGATAATCTCATGACCAAAATCCCTTAACGTGAGTTTTCGTTCCACTGAGCGTCAGA
CCCCGTAGAAAAGATCAAAGGATCTTCTTGAGATCCTTTTTTTCTGCGCGTAATCTGCTGCTTGCAAACA
AAAAAACCACCGCTACCAGCGGTGGTTTGTTTGCCGGATCAAGAGCTACCAACTCTTTTTCCGAAGGTAA
CTGGCTTCAGCAGAGCGCAGATACCAAATACTGTTCTTCTAGTGTAGCCGTAGTTAGGCCACCACTTCAA
GAACTCTGTAGCACCGCCTACATACCTCGCTCTGCTAATCCTGTTACCAGTGGCTGCTGCCAGTGGCGAT
AAGTCGTGTCTTACCGGGTTGGACTCAAGACGATAGTTACCGGATAAGGCGCAGCGGTCGGGCTGAACGG
GGGGTTCGTGCACACAGCCCAGCTTGGAGCGAACGACCTACACCGAACTGAGATACCTACAGCGTGAGCT
ATGAGAAAGCGCCACGCTTCCCGAAGGGAGAAAGGCGGACAGGTATCCGGTAAGCGGCAGGGTCGGAACA
GGAGAGCGCACGAGGGAGCTTCCAGGGGGAAACGCCTGGTATCTTTATAGTCCTGTCGGGTTTCGCCACC
TCTGACTTGAGCGTCGATTTTTGTGATGCTCGTCAGGGGGGCGGAGCCTATGGAAAAACGCCAGCAACGC
GGCCTTTTTACGGTTCCTGGCCTTTTGCTGGCCTTTTGCTCACATGTTCTTTCCTGCGTTATCCCCTGAT
TCTGTGGATAACCGTATTACCGCCTTTGAGTGAGCTGATACCGCTCGCCGCAGCCGAACGACCGAGCGCA
GCGAGTCAGTGAGCGAGGAAGCGGAAGAGCGCCCAATACGCAAACCGCCTCTCCCCGCGCGTTGGCCGAT
TCATTAATGCAGCTGGCACGACAGGTTTCCCGACTGGAAAGCGGGCAGTGAGCGCAACGCAATTAATGTG
AGTTAGCTCACTCATTAGGCACCCCAGGCTTTACACTTTATGCTTCCGGCTCG
Features (pLannotate 1.2.2; 30 found; start..end, strand, type, name):
     11..33      +  protein_bind   lac operator (fragment): The lac repressor binds to the lac operator to inhibit transcription in E. coli. This inhibition can be relieved by adding lactose or isopropyl-β-D-thiogalactopyranoside (IPTG). lac repressor encoded by lacI
     76..94      +  promoter       T3 promoter: promoter for bacteriophage T3 RNA polymerase
    122..348     +  promoter       RSV promoter: Rous sarcoma virus enhancer/promoter
    349..529     +  LTR            5' LTR (truncated): truncated 5' long terminal repeat (LTR) from HIV-1
    576..701     +  misc_feature   HIV-1 Ψ: packaging signal of human immunodeficiency virus type 1
    685..1048    +  CDS            HIV-1 gag (fragment): gag protein from human immunodeficiency virus 1; gag
   1194..1427    +  misc_feature   RRE: The Rev response element (RRE) of HIV-1 allows for Rev-dependent mRNA export from the nucleus to the cytoplasm.
   1837..1954    +  misc_feature   cPPT/CTS: central polypurine tract and central termination sequence of HIV-1
   2020..2086    +  CDS            small t antigen (fragment): SV40 (simian virus 40) small t antigen
   2100..2117    +  CDS            small t antigen (fragment): SV40 (simian virus 40) small t antigen
   2143..2354    +  promoter       EF-1α core promoter: core promoter for human elongation factor EF-1α
   2379..6482    +  CDS            Cas9: Cas9 (Csn1) endonuclease from the Streptococcus pyogenes Type II CRISPR/Cas system generates RNA-guided double strand breaks in DNA
   6621..7220    +  CDS            PuroR (fragment): puromycin N-acetyltransferase; pac from Streptomyces; confers resistance to puromycin
   7236..7824    +  misc_feature   WPRE: woodchuck hepatitis virus posttranscriptional regulatory element
   7820..7930    +  CDS            nef (fragment): NEF_HV1LA - Experimental evidence at protein level: Swiss-Prot protein existence level 1. Extracellular Nef protein targets CD4(+) T-lymphocytes for apoptosis by interacting with CXCR4 surface receptors. From Human immunodeficiency virus type 1 group M subtype B (isolate Lai) (HIV-1).
   7950..7976    +  CDS            Rev (fragment): human immunodeficiency virus 1 (HIV-1) Rev protein; rev; enhances nuclear export of unspliced and incompletely spliced viral mRNAs
   7980..8220    +  promoter       U6 promoter: RNA polymerase III promoter for human U6 snRNA
   8250..8325    +  misc_RNA       gRNA scaffold: guide RNA scaffold for the Streptococcus pyogenes CRISPR/Cas9 system
   8378..8558    +  LTR            5' LTR (truncated): truncated 5' long terminal repeat (LTR) from HIV-1
   8636..8757    +  polyA_signal   SV40 poly(A) signal: SV40 polyadenylation signal
   8797..8932    +  rep_origin     SV40 ori: SV40 origin of replication
   8953..8971    -  promoter       T7 promoter: promoter for bacteriophage T7 RNA polymerase
   8979..9134    +  CDS            lacZα (fragment): LacZα fragment of β-galactosidase; lacZ fragment
   9139..9567    +  rep_origin     f1 ori (sequence partly withheld): f1 bacteriophage origin of replication; arrow indicates direction of (+) strand synthesis
   9620..9724    +  promoter       AmpR promoter: bla
   9725..10585   +  CDS            AmpR: β-lactamase; bla; confers resistance to ampicillin, carbenicillin, and related antibiotics
  10756..11344   +  rep_origin     ori: high-copy-number ColE1/pMB1/pBR322/pUC origin of replication
  11527..11619   +  CDS            lacI (fragment): lac repressor; lacI; The lac repressor binds to the lac operator to inhibit transcription in E. coli. This inhibition can be relieved by adding lactose or isopropyl-β-D-thiogalactopyranoside (IPTG).
  11632..11653   +  protein_bind   CAP binding site: CAP binding activates transcription in the presence of cAMP. E. coli catabolite activator protein
  11668..7       +  promoter       lac promoter (across the origin): promoter for the E. coli lac operon
