[The description below was written by a language model from this plasmid's Addgene catalogue record and pLannotate feature annotations shown in this document.]
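Description:
CROP_C9_Puro_CSF1R is an all-in-one lentiviral CRISPR knockout plasmid built on the CROPseq backbone, carrying both Streptococcus pyogenes Cas9 and a single guide RNA directed against the CSF1R gene. It is propagated in E. coli through a high-copy ColE1/pUC-type origin with ampicillin selection (AmpR), and the backbone also contains an f1 origin, an SV40 origin and poly(A) signal, and remnants of a lac/lacZα cloning region flanked by T3 and T7 promoters.

The viral portion has a third-generation-style layout. An RSV promoter drives a truncated HIV-1 5' LTR, followed by the Ψ packaging signal with a partial gag sequence, the Rev response element for Rev-dependent export of the genomic RNA, and the cPPT/CTS. Inside the transfer cassette, an EF-1α core promoter precedes the Cas9 coding sequence, which is followed by a puromycin N-acetyltransferase sequence and a WPRE that enhances transcript expression. The feature table does not annotate the linker between Cas9 and PuroR, so how the two are co-expressed is not stated, nor are any tags or localization signals on Cas9. Downstream of the WPRE and immediately before the annotated 3' LTR element sits a human U6 promoter and the Cas9 gRNA scaffold. This placement is characteristic of CROPseq: a guide cassette embedded in the 3' LTR region is copied to the 5' LTR during reverse transcription, and the guide is also included in the polyadenylated Pol II transcript, making it readable in transcriptome data.

After packaging and transduction, puromycin selects cells carrying the integrated vector, in which Cas9 and the guide disrupt CSF1R. The associated work concerns screening for cancer vulnerabilities in engineered ex vivo cultures.
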