Addgene plasmid #183277: CROP_C9_Puro_CSF1R
Purpose: All-in-One CRISPRko system with a guide RNA that targets CSF1R gene
Depositing lab: Prashant Mali. Depositing organization: University of California, San Diego (UCSD). Publication: Integrated genome and tissue engineering enables screening of cancer vulnerabilities in physiologically relevant perfusable ex vivo cultures. Hu M, Lei XY, Larson JD, McAlonis M, Ford K, McDonald D, Mach K, Rusert JM, Wechsler-Reya RJ, Mali P. Biomaterials. 2022 Jan;280:121276. doi: 10.1016/j.biomaterials.2021.121276. Epub 2021 Dec 2. PubMed 34890975.
Backbone
  Vector backbone: CROPseq
  Vector type: Lentiviral
Growth in bacteria
  Bacterial resistance: Ampicillin, 100 μg/mL
  Growth temperature: 37°C
  Growth strain: NEB Stable
  Copy number: High Copy
Gene/Insert
  Gene/Insert name: CSF1R
  gRNA/shRNA sequence: GCATGGCTTCACCATCCACA
  Species: Synthetic
  Cloning method: Gibson Cloning
Terms and licenses: Academic/Nonprofit Terms; Industry Terms: Not Available to Industry
How to cite: CROP_C9_Puro_CSF1R was a gift from Prashant Mali (Addgene plasmid # 183277 ; http://n2t.net/addgene:183277 ; RRID:Addgene_183277)
